Addgene plasmid #190727: pNL(CMV)Rep78-III/CAG/WPREΔU3
Purpose: Expression of AAV2 Rep78-III in mammalian cells
Depositing lab: Jakob Reiser. Depositing organization: FDA, Center for Biologics Evaluation and Research (CBER). Publication: Efficiency and Specificity of Targeted Integration Mediated by the Adeno-Associated Virus Serotype 2 Rep 78 Protein. Li P, Marino MP, Zou J, Argaw T, Morreale MT, Iaffaldano BJ, Reiser J. Hum Gene Ther Methods. 2018 Jun;29(3):135-145. doi: 10.1089/hgtb.2018.052. PubMed 29860898.
Backbone
  Vector backbone: pNL4-3
  Vector type: Mammalian Expression, Lentiviral
Growth in bacteria
  Bacterial resistance: Ampicillin, 100 μg/mL
  Growth temperature: 37°C
  Growth strain: NEB Stable
  Copy number: High Copy
Gene/Insert
  Gene/Insert name: AAV2 Rep78-III
  Species: Synthetic
  Promoter: CAG
  Cloning method: Unknown
  Sequencing primers: 5′ PCMV
Resource information
  A portion of this plasmid was derived from a plasmid made by: Synthetic DNA
Terms and licenses: Academic/Nonprofit Terms; Industry Terms: Not Available to Industry
How to cite: pNL(CMV)Rep78-III/CAG/WPREΔU3 was a gift from Jakob Reiser (Addgene plasmid # 190727 ; http://n2t.net/addgene:190727 ; RRID:Addgene_190727)
