[The description below was written by a language model from this plasmid's Addgene catalogue record and pLannotate feature annotations shown in this document.]
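Description:
pNL(CMV)Rep78-III/CAG/WPREΔU3 is an HIV-1-based lentiviral transfer vector built on a pNL4-3 backbone and designed to express a synthetic variant of the adeno-associated virus serotype 2 Rep78 protein in mammalian cells. It is propagated in E. coli through a high-copy ColE1/pUC-type origin with ampicillin selection (AmpR under its own bla promoter). The annotated 12,035-nt sequence also carries small remnants of pBR322-type elements (bom, rop, lacZα and lacI fragments), as well as short matches to human genes downstream of the 3' LTR. These may reflect cellular flanking DNA carried over from the pNL4-3 provirus clone, though the record does not say so.

The viral portion contains a truncated 5' LTR, the Ψ packaging signal with a gag fragment, cPPT/CTS, the Rev response element, and a truncated 3' LTR. The ΔU3 in the name indicates a U3 deletion, which typically makes such vectors self-inactivating after integration. The "(CMV)" in the name and the PCMV sequencing primer suggest a CMV-driven hybrid 5' LTR for genomic RNA production, but no such promoter is annotated at that position. An SV40 origin also lies within the vector.

The internal cassette uses the CAG promoter (CMV enhancer, chicken β-actin promoter and chimeric intron) to drive the Rep78-III coding sequence, followed by a WPRE to enhance transcript expression. The annotation tool labels only the Rep52 portion, which is the C-terminal region shared with Rep78. What distinguishes the "III" variant is not stated. The associated publication concerns the efficiency and specificity of Rep78-mediated targeted integration, which is the likely use of this construct.
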