Features (pLannotate 1.2.2; 26 found; start..end, strand, type, name):
     28..127     +  misc_feature   bom (fragment): basis of mobility region from pBR322
    133..199     -  CDS            lacZα (fragment): LacZα fragment of β-galactosidase; lacZ fragment
   1377..1706    +  CDS            nef (fragment): NEF_HV1A2 - Experimental evidence at protein level: Swiss-Prot protein existence level 1. Extracellular Nef protein targets CD4(+) T-lymphocytes for apoptosis by interacting with CXCR4 surface receptors. From Human immunodeficiency virus type 1 group M subtype B (isolate ARV2/SF2) (HIV-1).
   1754..2011    +  LTR            5' LTR (truncated): truncated 5' long terminal repeat (LTR) from HIV-1
   2059..2183    +  misc_feature   HIV-1 Ψ: packaging signal of human immunodeficiency virus type 1
   2167..2625    +  CDS            HIV-1 gag (fragment): gag protein from human immunodeficiency virus 1; gag
   2638..2773    +  rep_origin     SV40 ori: SV40 origin of replication
   2792..2906    +  misc_feature   cPPT/CTS: central polypurine tract and central termination sequence of HIV-1
   3051..3284    +  misc_feature   RRE: The Rev response element (RRE) of HIV-1 allows for Rev-dependent mRNA export from the nucleus to the cytoplasm.
   3661..3761    +  CDS            Rev (fragment): human immunodeficiency virus 1 (HIV-1) Rev protein; rev; enhances nuclear export of unspliced and incompletely spliced viral mRNAs
   3783..4084    +  enhancer       CMV enhancer: human cytomegalovirus immediate early enhancer
   4086..4229    +  promoter       chicken β-actin promoter (fragment): contains a 21-bp deletion relative to the standard chicken β-actin promoter
   4212..4389    +  promoter       chicken β-actin promoter (fragment): No description available
   4390..5406    +  intron         chimeric intron: chimera between introns from chicken β-actin and rabbit β-globin
   5466..5507    +  misc_feature   MCS (fragment): multiple cloning site
   6180..7370    +  CDS            Rep52: REP52_AAV2S - Experimental evidence at protein level: Swiss-Prot protein existence level 1. Plays a critical role during packaging of viral DNA into empty capsids, where they are thought to be part of the packaging motor complex. The single stranded genomic DNA is packaged in a 3' to 5' direction and requires the association between viral DNA and Rep40. Regulates host PKA activity by interacting with host PRKX as a mechanism to interfere with helper virus propagation and to promote its own replication. From Adeno-associated virus 2 (isolate Srivastava/1982) (AAV-2).
   7400..7988    +  misc_feature   WPRE: woodchuck hepatitis virus posttranscriptional regulatory element
   7993..8130    +  CDS            nef (fragment): NEF_HV1LA - Experimental evidence at protein level: Swiss-Prot protein existence level 1. Extracellular Nef protein targets CD4(+) T-lymphocytes for apoptosis by interacting with CXCR4 surface receptors. From Human immunodeficiency virus type 1 group M subtype B (isolate Lai) (HIV-1).
   8116..8296    +  LTR            5' LTR (truncated): truncated 5' long terminal repeat (LTR) from HIV-1
   8470..8550    +  CDS            C8orf44 (fragment): CH044_HUMAN - Experimental evidence at transcript level: Swiss-Prot protein existence level 2. From Homo sapiens (Human).
   9343..9531    +  CDS            EEF1AKMT2 (fragment): EFMT2_HUMAN - Also known as C10orf138, METTL10 From Homo sapiens (Human).
   9870..9924    -  CDS            lacI (fragment): lac repressor; lacI; The lac repressor binds to the lac operator to inhibit transcription in E. coli. This inhibition can be relieved by adding lactose or isopropyl-β-D-thiogalactopyranoside (IPTG).
  10107..10695   -  rep_origin     ori: high-copy-number ColE1/pMB1/pBR322/pUC origin of replication
  10866..11726   -  CDS            AmpR: β-lactamase; bla; confers resistance to ampicillin, carbenicillin, and related antibiotics
  11727..11831   -  promoter       AmpR promoter: bla
  11926..11961   +  CDS            rop (fragment): Rop protein, which maintains plasmids at low copy number; rop
>Addgene plasmid #190727 | pNL(CMV)Rep78-III/CAG/WPREΔU3 | addgene full sequence | sequence record 377147 | Addgene NGS Result
GTCAGCGGGTGTTGGCGGGTGTCGGGGCTGGCTTAACTATGCGGCATCAGAGCAGATTGTACTGAGAGTG
CACCATATGCGGTGTGAAATACCGCACAGATGCGTAAGGAGAAAATACCGCATCAGGCGCCATTCGCCAT
TCAGGCTGCGCAACTGTTGGGAAGGGCGATCGGTGCGGGCCTCTTCGCTATTACGCCAGGGGAGGCAGAG
ATTGCAGTAAGCTGAGATCGCAGCACTGCACTCCAGCCTGGGCGACAGAGTAAGACTCTGTCTCAAAAAT
AAAATAAATAAATCAATCAGATATTCCAATCTTTTCCTTTATTTATTTATTTATTTTCTATTTTGGAAAC
ACAGTCCTTCCTTATTCCAGAATTACACATATATTCTATTTTTCTTTATATGCTCCAGTTTTTTTTAGAC
CTTCACCTGAAATGTGTGTATACAAAATCTAGGCCAGTCCAGCAGAGCCTAAAGGTAAAAAATAAAATAA
TAAAAAATAAATAAAATCTAGCTCACTCCTTCACATCAAAATGGAGATACAGCTGTTAGCATTAAATACC
AAATAACCCATCTTGTCCTCAATAATTTTAAGCGCCTCTCTCCACCACATCTAACTCCTGTCAAAGGCAT
GTGCCCCTTCCGGGCGCTCTGCTGTGCTGCCAACCAACTGGCATGTGGACTCTGCAGGGTCCCTAACTGC
CAAGCCCCACAGTGTGCCCTGAGGCTGCCCCTTCCTTCTAGCGGCTGCCCCCACTCGGCTTTGCTTTCCC
TAGTTTCAGTTACTTGCGTTCAGCCAAGGTCTGAAACTAGGTGCGCACAGAGCGGTAAGACTGCGAGAGA
AAGAGACCAGCTTTACAGGGGGTTTATCACAGTGCACCCTGACAGTCGTCAGCCTCACAGGGGGTTTATC
ACATTGCACCCTGACAGTCGTCAGCCTCACAGGGGGTTTATCACAGTGCACCCTTACAATCATTCCATTT
GATTCACAATTTTTTTAGTCTCTACTGTGCCTAACTTGTAAGTTAAATTTGATCAGAGGTGTGTTCCCAG
AGGGGAAAACAGTATATACAGGGTTCAGTACTATCGCATTTCAGGCCTCCACCTGGGTCTTGGAATGTGT
CCCCCGAGGGGTGATGACTACCTCAGTTGGATCTCCACAGGTCACAGTGACACAAGATAACCAAGACACC
TCCCAAGGCTACCACAATGGGCCGCCCTCCACGTGCACATGGCCGGAGGAACTGCCATGTCGGAGGTGCA
AGCACACCTGCGCATCAGAGTCCTTGGTGTGGAGGGAGGGACCAGCGCAGCTTCCAGCCATCCACCTGAT
GAACAGAACCTAGGGAAAGCCCCAGTTCTACTTACACCAGGAAAGGCTGGAAGGGCTAATTTGGTCCCAA
AAAAGACAAGAGATCCTTGATCTGTGGATCTACCACACACAAGGCTACTTCCCTGATTGGCAGAACTACA
CACCAGGGCCAGGGATCAGATATCCACTGACCTTTGGATGGTGCTTCAAGTTAGTACCAGTTGAACCAGA
GCAAGTAGAAGAGGCCAATGAAGGAGAGAACAACAGCTTGTTACACCCTATGAGCCAGCATGGGATGGAG
GACCCGGAGGGAGAAGTATTAGTGTGGAAGTTTGACAGCCTCCTAGCATTTCGTCACATGGCCCGAGAGC
TGCATCCGGAGTACTACAAAGACTGCTGACATCGAGCTTTCTACAAGGGACTTTCCGCTGGGGACTTTCC
AGGGAGGTGTGGCCTGGGCGGGACTGGGGAGTGGCGAGCCCTCAGATGCTACATATAAGCAGCTGCTTTT
TGCCTGTACTGGGTCTCTCTGGTTAGACCAGATCTGAGCCTGGGAGCTCTCTGGCTAACTAGGGAACCCA
CTGCTTAAGCCTCAATAAAGCTTGCCTTGAGTGCTCAAAGTAGTGTGTGCCCGTCTGTTGTGTGACTCTG
GTAACTAGAGATCCCTCAGACCCTTTTAGTCAGTGTGGAAAATCTCTAGCAGTGGCGCCCGAACAGGGAC
TTGAAAGCGAAAGTAAAGCCAGAGGAGATCTCTCGACGCAGGACTCGGCTTGCTGAAGCGCGCACGGCAA
GAGGCGAGGGGCGGCGACTGGTGAGTACGCCAAAAATTTTGACTAGCGGAGGCTAGAAGGAGAGAGATGG
GTGCGAGAGCGTCGGTATTAAGCGGGGGAGAATTAGATAAATGGGAAAAAATTCGGTTAAGGCCAGGGGG
AAAGAAACAATATAAACTAAAACATATAGTATGGGCAAGCAGGGAGCTAGAACGATTCGCAGTTAATCCT
GGCCTTTTAGAGACATCAGAAGGCTGTAGACAAATACTGGGACAGCTACAACCATCCCTTCAGACAGGAT
CAGAAGAACTTAGATCATTATATAATACAATAGCAGTCCTCTATTGTGTGCATCAAAGGATAGATGTAAA
AGACACCAAGGAAGCCTTAGATAAGATAGAGGAAGAGCAAAACAAAAGTAAGAAAAAGGCACAGCAAGCA
GCAGCTGACACAGGAAACAACAGCCAGGTCAGCCAAAATTACCCTATAGTGCAGAACCTCCAGGGGCAAA
TGGTACATCAGGCCATATCACCTAGAACTTTAAATATGACTCCGCCCATCCCGCCCCTAACTCCGCCCAG
TTCCGCCCATTCTCCGCCCCATGGCTGACTAATTTTTTTTATTTATGCAGAGGCCGAGGCCGCCTCGGCC
TCTGAGCTATTCCAGAAGTAGTGAGGAGGCTTTTTTGGAGGCCTAGGCTTTTGCAAATGCATAAAAGAAA
AGGGGGGATTGGGGGGTACAGTGCAGGGGAAAGAATAGTAGACATAATAGCAACAGACATACAAACTAAA
GAATTACAAAAACAAATTACAAAAATTCAAAATTTTCGGGTTTATTACAGGGACAGCAGAGATCCACAAT
TGGAGAAGTGAATTATATAAATATAAAGTAGTAAAAATTGAACCATTAGGAGTAGCACCCACCAAGGCAA
AGAGAAGAGTGGTGCAGAGAGAAAAAAGAGCAGTGGGAATAGGAGCTTTGTTCCTTGGGTTCTTGGGAGC
AGCAGGAAGCACTATGGGCGCAGCGTCAATGACGCTGACGGTACAGGCCAGACAATTATTGTCTGGTATA
GTGCAGCAGCAGAACAATTTGCTGAGGGCTATTGAGGCGCAACAGCATCTGTTGCAACTCACAGTCTGGG
GCATCAAGCAGCTCCAGGCAAGAATCCTGGCTGTGGAAAGATACCTAAAGGATCAACAGCTCCTGGGGAT
TTGGGGTTGCTCTGGAAAACTCATTTGCACCACTGCTGTGCCTTGGAATGCTAGTTGGAGTAATAAATCT
CTGGAACAGATTTGGAATAACATGACCTGGATGGAGTGGGACAGAGAAATTAACAATTACACAAGCTTAA
TACACTCCTTAATTGAAGAATCGCAAAACCAGCAAGAAAAGAATGAACAAGAATTATTGGAATTAGATAA
ATGGGCAAGTTTGTGGAATTGGTTTAACATAACAAATTGGCTGTGGTATATAAAATTATTCATAATGATA
GTAGGAGGCTTGGTAGGTTTAAGAATAGTTTTTGCTGTACTTTCTGTAGTGAATAGAGTTAGGCAGGGAT
ATTCACCATTATCGTTTCAGACCCACCTCCCAATCCCGAGGGGACCCGACAGGCCCGAAGGAATAGAAGA
AGAAGGTGGAGAGAGAGACAGAGACAGATCCATTCGATTAGTGAACGGATCTAGTTAACTAGATCTAGAG
TCCGTTACATAACTTACGGTAAATGGCCCGCCTGGCTGACCGCCCAACGACCCCCGCCCATTGACGTCAA
TAATGACGTATGTTCCCATAGTAACGCCAATAGGGACTTTCCATTGACGTCAATGGGTGGAGTATTTACG
GTAAACTGCCCACTTGGCAGTACATCAAGTGTATCATATGCCAAGTACGCCCCCTATTGACGTCAATGAC
GGTAAATGGCCCGCCTGGCATTATGCCCAGTACATGACCTTATGGGACTTTCCTACTTGGCAGTACATCT
GTATTAGTCATCGCTATTACCATGGTCGAGGTGAGCCCCACGTTCTGCTTCACTCTCCCCATCTCCCCCC
CCTCCCCACCCCCAATTTTGTATTTATTTATTTTTTAATTATTTTGTGCAGCGATGGGGGCGGGGGGGGG
GGGGGGGGGGGGGGGGGGGGGGGGGGGGGGGGGCGCGCGCCAGGCGGGGCGGGGCGGGGCGAGGGGCGGG
GCGGGGCGAGGCGGAGAGGTGCGGCGGCAGCCAATCAGAGCGGCGCGCTCCGAAAGTTTCCTTTTATGGC
GAGGCGGCGGCGGCGGCGGCCCTATAAAAAGCGAAGCGCGCGGCGGGCGGGAGTCGCTGCGCGCTGCCTT
CGCCCCGTGCCCCGCTCCGCCGCCGCCTCGCGCCGCCCGCCCCGGCTCTGACTGACCGCGTTACTCCCAC
AGGTGAGCGGGCGGGACGGCCCTTCTCCTCCGGGCTGTAATTAGCGCTTGGTTTAATGACGGCTTGTTTC
TTTTCTGTGGCTGCGTGAAAGCCTTGAGGGGCTCCGGGAGGGCCCTTTGTGCGGGGGGAGCGGCTCGGGG
GGTGCGTGCGTGTGTGTGTGCGTGGGGAGCGCCGCGTGCGGCTCCGCGCTGCCCGGCGGCTGTGAGCGCT
GCGGGCGCGGCGCGGGGCTTTGTGCGCTCCGCAGTGTGCGCGAGGGGAGCGCGGCCGGGGGCGGTGCCCC
GCGGTGCGGGGGGGGCTGCGAGGGGAACAAAGGCTGCGTGCGGGGTGTGTGCGTGGGGGGGTGAGCAGGG
GGTGTGGGCGCGTCGGTCGGGCTGCAACCCCCCCTGCACCCCCCTCCCCGAGTTGCTGAGCACGGCCCGG
CTTCGGGTGCGGGGCTCCGTACGGGGCGTGGCGCGGGGCTCGCCGTGCCGGGCGGGGGGTGGCGGCAGGT
GGGGGTGCCGGGCGGGGCGGGGCCGCCTCGGGCCGGGGAGGGCTCGGGGGAGGGGCGCGGCGGCCCCCGG
AGCGCCGGCGGCTGTCGAGGCGCGGCGAGCCGCAGCCATTGCCTTTTATGGTAATCGTGCGAGAGGGCGC
AGGGACTTCCTTTGTCCCAAATCTGTGCGGAGCCGAAATCTGGGAGGCGCCGCCGCACCCCCTCTAGCGG
GCGCGGGGCGAAGCGGTGCGGCGCCGGCAGGAAGGAAATGGGCGGGGAGGGCCTTCGTGCGTCGCCGCGC
CGCCGTCCCCTTCTCCCTCTCCAGCCTCGGGGCTGTCCGCGGGGGGACGGCTGCCTTCGGGGGGGACGGG
GCAGGGCGGGGTTCGGCTTCTGGCGTGTGACCGGCGGCTCTAGAGCCTCTGCTAACCATGTTCATGCCTT
CTTCTTTTTCCTACAGCTCCTGGGCAACGTGCTGGTTATTGTGCTGTCTCATCATTTTGGCAAAGAATTC
CTCGAAGATCTCGAGCTCAAGCTTCGAATTCTGCAGTCGACGGTACCATGCCGGGGTTTTACGAGATTGT
GATTAAGGTCCCCAGCGACCTTGACGAGCATCTGCCCGGCATTTCTGACAGCTTTGTGAACTGGGTGGCC
GAGAAGGAATGGGAGTTGCCGCCAGATTCTGACATGGATCTGAATCTGATTGAGCAGGCACCCCTGACCG
TGGCCGAGAAGCTGCAGCGCGACTTTCTGACGGAATGGCGCCGTGTGAGTAAGGCCCCGGAGGCCCTTTT
CTTTGTGCAATTTGAGAAGGGAGAGAGCTACTTTCATATGCATGTGTTGGTGGAGACTACGGGAGTGAAG
AGTATGGTGCTAGGGAGGTTTCTGTCGCAAATAAGAGAGAAGCTGATCCAGCGGATATACCGTGGCATTG
AGCCCACCCTTCCCAATTGGTTTGCCGTGACCAAAACTCGTAACGGAGCAGGGGGGGGAAATAAAGTCGT
CGACGAGTGCTATATTCCGAACTACCTCTTGCCCAAGACGCAGCCCGAATTGCAGTGGGCCTGGACCAAC
ATGGAGCAATACCTGTCAGCGTGCCTCAACTTGACCGAAAGAAAGAGACTCGTGGCCCAGCACCTGACCC
ATGTCTCACAGACCCAGGAACAGAATAAGGAAAACCAAAACCCAAATAGCGACGCCCCCGTGATACGGAG
CAAGACCTCAGCCAGGTACATGGAGCTGGTCGGGTGGCTCGTGGACAAGGGGATTACCTCGGAGAAGCAG
TGGATCCAGGAGGACCAGGCCTCATACATCTCCTTCAATGCGGCCTCCAACTCGCGGTCCCAAATCAAGG
CTGCCTTGGACAATGCGGGAAAGATTATGAGCCTGACTAAAACCGCCCCCGACTACCTGGTGGGCCAGCA
GCCCGTGGAGGACATTTCCAGCAATCGGATTTATAAAATTTTGGAACTAAACGGGTACGATCCCCAATAT
GCGGCTTCCGTCTTTCTGGGATGGGCCACGAAAAAGTTCGGCAAGAGGAACACCATCTGGCTGTTTGGGC
CTGCAACTACCGGGAAGACCAACATCGCGGAGGCCATAGCCCACACTGTGCCCTTTTACGGATGCGTGAA
TTGGACTAACGAAAATTTCCCCTTTAATGATTGCGTGGACAAGATGGTTATTTGGTGGGAGGAAGGAAAG
ATGACTGCGAAAGTGGTGGAATCCGCTAAGGCTATCTTGGGGGGGTCGAAAGTTCGGGTCGACCAGAAGT
GCAAATCGTCCGCGCAGATTGACCCCACCCCCGTGATTGTGACGTCAAATACTAATATGTGTGCGGTCAT
CGATGGCAATAGCACCACTTTCGAACATCAGCAACCCCTCCAGGATCGTATGTTTAAGTTCGAGTTGACT
CGGCGGCTGGACCACGATTTCGGCAAAGTGACGAAACAGGAGGTGAAGGACTTCTTTAGATGGGCCAAGG
ACCACGTGGTGGAGGTCGAGCACGAGTTTTATGTGAAGAAGGGGGGGGCCAAAAAGCGCCCTGCACCTTC
CGACGCCGACATTTCCGAGCCAAAGAGAGTGCGTGAGAGTGTGGCCCAACCCTCCACCAGTGATGCCGAG
GCCTCCATTAATTATGCCGACCGCTATCAGAATAAATGTTCTCGTCACGTGGGCATGAATCTGATGCTGT
TTCCCTGCAGACAATGCGAGAGAATGAATCAGAATTCAAATATCTGCTTCACTCACGGACAGAAAGACTG
TTTAGAGTGCTTTCCCGTGTCAGAATCTCAACCCGTTTCTGTCGTCAAAAAGGCGTATCAGAAACTGTGC
TACATTCATCATATCATGGGAAAGGTGCCAGACGCTTGCACTGCCTGCGATCTGGTCAATGTGGATTTGG
ATGACTGCATCTTTGAACAATAAGCGGCCGCATCGATAAGCTTGTCGAGAATCAACCTCTGGATTACAAA
ATTTGTGAAAGATTGACTGGTATTCTTAACTATGTTGCTCCTTTTACGCTATGTGGATACGCTGCTTTAA
TGCCTTTGTATCATGCTATTGCTTCCCGTATGGCTTTCATTTTCTCCTCCTTGTATAAATCCTGGTTGCT
GTCTCTTTATGAGGAGTTGTGGCCCGTTGTCAGGCAACGTGGCGTGGTGTGCACTGTGTTTGCTGACGCA
ACCCCCACTGGTTGGGGCATTGCCACCACCTGTCAGCTCCTTTCCGGGACTTTCGCTTTCCCCCTCCCTA
TTGCCACGGCGGAACTCATCGCCGCCTGCCTTGCCCGCTGCTGGACAGGGGCTCGGCTGTTGGGCACTGA
CAATTCCGTGGTGTTGTCGGGGAAGCTGACGTCCTTTCCATGGCTGCTCGCCTGTGTTGCCACCTGGATT
CTGCGCGGGACGTCCTTCTGCTACGTCCCTTCGGCCCTCAATCCAGCGGACCTTCCTTCCCGCGGCCTGC
TGCCGGCTCTGCGGCCTCTTCCGCGTCTTCGCCTTCGCCCTCAGACGAGTCGGATCTCCCTTTGGGCCGC
CTCCCCGCCTGGGTACCTTTAAGACCAATGACTTACAAGGCAGCTGTAGATCTTAGCCACTTTTTAAAAG
AAAAGGGGGGACTGGAAGGGCTAATTCACTCCCAAAGAAGACAAGATCTGCTTTTTGCCTGTACTGGGTC
TCTCTGGTTAGACCAGATCTGAGCCTGGGAGCTCTCTGGCTAACTAGGGAACCCACTGCTTAAGCCTCAA
TAAAGCTTGCCTTGAGTGCTTCAAGTAGTGTGTGCCCGTCTGTTGTGTGACTCTGGTAACTAGAGATCCC
TCAGACCCTTTTAGTCAGTGTGGAAAATCTCTAGCACCCAGGAGGTAGAGGTTGCAGTGAGCCAAGATCG
CGCCACTGCATTCCAGCCTGGGCAAGAAAACAAGACTGTCTAAAATAATAATAATAAGTTAAGGGTATTA
AATATATTTATACATGGAGGTCATAAAAATATATATATTTGGGCTGGGCGCAGTGGCTCACACCTGCGCC
CGGCCCTTTGGGAGGCCGAGGCAGGTGGATCACCTGAGTTTGGGAGTTCCAGACCAGCCTGACCAACATG
GAGAAACCCCTTCTCTGTGTATTTTTAGTAGATTTTATTTTATGTGTATTTTATTCACAGGTATTTCTGG
AAAACTGAAACTGTTTTTCCTCTACTCTGATACCACAAGAATCATCAGCACAGAGGAAGACTTCTGTGAT
CAAATGTGGTGGGAGAGGGAGGTTTTCACCAGCACATGAGCAGTCAGTTCTGCCGCAGACTCGGCGGGTG
TCCTTCGGTTCAGTTCCAACACCGCCTGCCTGGAGAGAGGTCAGACCACAGGGTGAGGGCTCAGTCCCCA
AGACATAAACACCCAAGACATAAACACCCAACAGGTCCACCCCGCCTGCTGCCCAGGCAGAGCCGATTCA
CCAAGACGGGAATTAGGATAGAGAAAGAGTAAGTCACACAGAGCCGGCTGTGCGGGAGAACGGAGTTCTA
TTATGACTCAAATCAGTCTCCCCAAGCATTCGGGGATCAGAGTTTTTAAGGATAACTTAGTGTGTAGGGG
GCCAGTGAGTTGGAGATGAAAGCGTAGGGAGTCGAAGGTGTCCTTTTGCGCCGAGTCAGTTCCTGGGTGG
GGGCCACAAGATCGGATGAGCCAGTTTATCAATCCGGGGGTGCCAGCTGATCCATGGAGTGCAGGGTCTG
CAAAATATCTCAAGCACTGATTGATCTTAGGTTTTACAATAGTGATGTTACCCCAGGAACAATTTGGGGA
AGGTCAGAATCTTGTAGCCTGTAGCTGCATGACTCCTAAACCATAATTTCTTTTTTGTTTTTTTTTTTTT
ATTTTTGAGACAGGGTCTCACTCTGTCACCTAGGCTGGAGTGCAGTGGTGCAATCACAGCTCACTGCAGC
CTCAACGTCGTAAGCTCAAGCGATCCTCCCACCTCAGCCTGCCTGGTAGCTGAGACTACAAGCGACGCCC
CAGTTAATTTTTGTATTTTTGGTAGAGGCAGCGTTTTGCCGTGTGGCCCTGGCTGGTCTCGAACTCCTGG
GCTCAAGTGATCCAGCCTCAGCCTCCCAAAGTGCTGGGACAACCGGGGCCAGTCACTGCACCTGGCCCTA
AACCATAATTTCTAATCTTTTGGCTAATTTGTTAGTCCTACAAAGGCAGTCTAGTCCCCAGGCAAAAAGG
GGGTTTGTTTCGGGAAAGGGCTGTTACTGTCTTTGTTTCAAACTATAAACTAAGTTCCTCCTAAACTTAG
TTCGGCCTACACCCAGGAATGAACAAGGAGAGCTTGGAGGTTAGAAGCACGATGGAATTGGTTAGGTCAG
ATCTCTTTCACTGTCTGAGTTATAATTTTGCAATGGTGGTTCAAAGACTGCCCGCTTCTGACACCAGTCG
CTGCATTAATGAATCGGCCAACGCGCGGGGAGAGGCGGTTTGCGTATTGGGCGCTCTTCCGCTTCCTCGC
TCACTGACTCGCTGCGCTCGGTCGTTCGGCTGCGGCGAGCGGTATCAGCTCACTCAAAGGCGGTAATACG
GTTATCCACAGAATCAGGGGATAACGCAGGAAAGAACATGTGAGCAAAAGGCCAGCAAAAGGCCAGGAAC
CGTAAAAAGGCCGCGTTGCTGGCGTTTTTCCATAGGCTCCGCCCCCCTGACGAGCATCACAAAAATCGAC
GCTCAAGTCAGAGGTGGCGAAACCCGACAGGACTATAAAGATACCAGGCGTTTCCCCCTGGAAGCTCCCT
CGTGCGCTCTCCTGTTCCGACCCTGCCGCTTACCGGATACCTGTCCGCCTTTCTCCCTTCGGGAAGCGTG
GCGCTTTCTCATAGCTCACGCTGTAGGTATCTCAGTTCGGTGTAGGTCGTTCGCTCCAAGCTGGGCTGTG
TGCACGAACCCCCCGTTCAGCCCGACCGCTGCGCCTTATCCGGTAACTATCGTCTTGAGTCCAACCCGGT
AAGACACGACTTATCGCCACTGGCAGCAGCCACTGGTAACAGGATTAGCAGAGCGAGGTATGTAGGCGGT
GCTACAGAGTTCTTGAAGTGGTGGCCTAACTACGGCTACACTAGAAGAACAGTATTTGGTATCTGCGCTC
TGCTGAAGCCAGTTACCTTCGGAAAAAGAGTTGGTAGCTCTTGATCCGGCAAACAAACCACCGCTGGTAG
CGGTGGTTTTTTTGTTTGCAAGCAGCAGATTACGCGCAGAAAAAAAGGATCTCAAGAAGATCCTTTGATC
TTTTCTACGGGGTCTGACGCTCAGTGGAACGAAAACTCACGTTAAGGGATTTTGGTCATGAGATTATCAA
AAAGGATCTTCACCTAGATCCTTTTAAATTAAAAATGAAGTTTTAAATCAATCTAAAGTATATATGAGTA
AACTTGGTCTGACAGTTACCAATGCTTAATCAGTGAGGCACCTATCTCAGCGATCTGTCTATTTCGTTCA
TCCATAGTTGCCTGACTCCCCGTCGTGTAGATAACTACGATACGGGAGGGCTTACCATCTGGCCCCAGTG
CTGCAATGATACCGCGAGACCCACGCTCACCGGCTCCAGATTTATCAGCAATAAACCAGCCAGCCGGAAG
GGCCGAGCGCAGAAGTGGTCCTGCAACTTTATCCGCCTCCATCCAGTCTATTAATTGTTGCCGGGAAGCT
AGAGTAAGTAGTTCGCCAGTTAATAGTTTGCGCAACGTTGTTGCCATTGCTACAGGCATCGTGGTGTCAC
GCTCGTCGTTTGGTATGGCTTCATTCAGCTCCGGTTCCCAACGATCAAGGCGAGTTACATGATCCCCCAT
GTTGTGCAAAAAAGCGGTTAGCTCCTTCGGTCCTCCGATCGTTGTCAGAAGTAAGTTGGCCGCAGTGTTA
TCACTCATGGTTATGGCAGCACTGCATAATTCTCTTACTGTCATGCCATCCGTAAGATGCTTTTCTGTGA
CTGGTGAGTACTCAACCAAGTCATTCTGAGAATAGTGTATGCGGCGACCGAGTTGCTCTTGCCCGGCGTC
AATACGGGATAATACCGCGCCACATAGCAGAACTTTAAAAGTGCTCATCATTGGAAAACGTTCTTCGGGG
CGAAAACTCTCAAGGATCTTACCGCTGTTGAGATCCAGTTCGATGTAACCCACTCGTGCACCCAACTGAT
CTTCAGCATCTTTTACTTTCACCAGCGTTTCTGGGTGAGCAAAAACAGGAAGGCAAAATGCCGCAAAAAA
GGGAATAAGGGCGACACGGAAATGTTGAATACTCATACTCTTCCTTTTTCAATATTATTGAAGCATTTAT
CAGGGTTATTGTCTCATGAGCGGATACATATTTGAATGTATTTAGAAAAATAAACAAATAGGGGTTCCGC
GCACATTTCCCCGAAAAGTGCCACCTGACGTCTAAGAAACCATTATTATCATGACATTAACCTATAAAAA
TAGGCGTATCACGAGGCCCTTTCGTCTCGCGCGTTTCGGTGATGACGGTGAAAACCTCTGACACATGCAG
CTCCCGGAGACGGTCACAGCTTGTCTGTAAGCGGATGCCGGGAGCAGACAAGCCCGTCAGGGCGC
